>Addgene plasmid #195977 | p3E ubb polyA | addgene full sequence | sequence record 385826 | Addgene NGS Result
GTAAAACGACGGCCAGTCTTAAGCTCGGGCCCTGCAGCTCTAGAGCTCGAATTCTACAGGTCACTAATAC
CATCTAAGTAGTTGGTTCATAGTGACTGCATATGTTGTGTTTTACAGTATTATGTAGTCTGTTTTTTATG
CAAAATCTAATTTAATATATTGATATTTATATCATTTTACGTTTCTCGTTCAACTTTCTTGTACAAAGTG
GGCGGCCGCTCTAGAACTAGTGGATCTTCTAGAAAGATTGAGTAAGGTAGAACCGACAGTCTTAGGGATG
GACATTAAATTCTCAGTATCCCCTGCTTATGCACTCACCACTTTTTCCCATTATTTTATTCATATTGTGT
TGCTAAATCCAACTACATTCGTATTACCATGTTCTTTTATTAGTTTTTTTTTATCTCAGCTGTCAAAATA
AAAGCATTGAAATACAACATTGTTCTATTTTTCATTGTGGTTTTGCATGCCCGGTAAATAAAAAAACAAG
GTAATGAAAATAAGATGCGAAATGAGAAGTATCTCATTATGCTGTAAGAAGCATAATTAGAATATGCAAG
TAGCTTTCCAAATTTTAGGTGTCTTGTCTTTCTGGGCTTTTAAAGTGTTTATTCATGTATATTTATAGAT
GGGAATTTTTCTGCTTACTGCTTTAAAATGTTATAGCAGCTGCTGAACTTTGGTGGTTCTCTTTATTGTG
TTGTATGAACACAGAAAATGGCTAAAAATCGCTAACACTTGATGGCAATGAATTCATCTTGCTGAAAAAC
TCGAGCCATCCGGAAGATCCCCCGGGCTGCAGGAATTCGATATCAAGCTTATCGATACCGTCGACCTCGA
GGGGGGGCCCGGTACCCAACTTTATTATACAAAGTTGGCATTATAAAAAAGCATTGCTTATCAATTTGTT
GCAACGAACAGGTCACTATCAGTCAAAATAAAATCATTATTTGGAGCTCCATGGTAGCGTTAACGCGGCC
GCGATATCCCCTATAGTGAGTCGTATTACATGGTCATAGCTGTTTCCTGGCAGCTCTGGCCCGTGTCTCA
AAATCTCTGATGTTACATTGCACAAGATAAAAATATATCATCATGAACAATAAAACTGTCTGCTTACATA
AACAGTAATACAAGGGGTGTTATGAGCCATATTCAACGGGAAACGTCGAGGCCGCGATTAAATTCCAACA
TGGATGCTGATTTATATGGGTATAAATGGGCTCGCGATAATGTCGGGCAATCAGGTGCGACAATCTATCG
CTTGTATGGGAAGCCCGATGCGCCAGAGTTGTTTCTGAAACATGGCAAAGGTAGCGTTGCCAATGATGTT
ACAGATGAGATGGTCAGACTAAACTGGCTGACGGAATTTATGCCTCTTCCGACCATCAAGCATTTTATCC
GTACTCCTGATGATGCATGGTTACTCACCACTGCGATCCCCGGAAAAACAGCATTCCAGGTATTAGAAGA
ATATCCTGATTCAGGTGAAAATATTGTTGATGCGCTGGCAGTGTTCCTGCGCCGGTTGCATTCGATTCCT
GTTTGTAATTGTCCTTTTAACAGCGATCGCGTATTTCGTCTCGCTCAGGCGCAATCACGAATGAATAACG
GTTTGGTTGATGCGAGTGATTTTGATGACGAGCGTAATGGCTGGCCTGTTGAACAAGTCTGGAAAGAAAT
GCATAAACTTTTGCCATTCTCACCGGATTCAGTCGTCACTCATGGTGATTTCTCACTTGATAACCTTATT
TTTGACGAGGGGAAATTAATAGGTTGTATTGATGTTGGACGAGTCGGAATCGCAGACCGATACCAGGATC
TTGCCATCCTATGGAACTGCCTCGGTGAGTTTTCTCCTTCATTACAGAAACGGCTTTTTCAAAAATATGG
TATTGATAATCCTGATATGAATAAATTGCAGTTTCATTTGATGCTCGATGAGTTTTTCTAATCAGAATTG
GTTAATTGGTTGTAACACTGGCAGAGCATTACGCTGACTTGACGGGACGGCGCAAGCTCATGACCAAAAT
CCCTTAACGTGAGTTACGCGTCGTTCCACTGAGCGTCAGACCCCGTAGAAAAGATCAAAGGATCTTCTTG
AGATCCTTTTTTTCTGCGCGTAATCTGCTGCTTGCAAACAAAAAAACCACCGCTACCAGCGGTGGTTTGT
TTGCCGGATCAAGAGCTACCAACTCTTTTTCCGAAGGTAACTGGCTTCAGCAGAGCGCAGATACCAAATA
CTGTTCTTCTAGTGTAGCCGTAGTTAGGCCACCACTTCAAGAACTCTGTAGCACCGCCTACATACCTCGC
TCTGCTAATCCTGTTACCAGTGGCTGCTGCCAGTGGCGATAAGTCGTGTCTTACCGGGTTGGACTCAAGA
CGATAGTTACCGGATAAGGCGCAGCGGTCGGGCTGAACGGGGGGTTCGTGCACACAGCCCAGCTTGGAGC
GAACGACCTACACCGAACTGAGATACCTACAGCGTGAGCTATGAGAAAGCGCCACGCTTCCCGAAGGGAG
AAAGGCGGACAGGTATCCGGTAAGCGGCAGGGTCGGAACAGGAGAGCGCACGAGGGAGCTTCCAGGGGGA
AACGCCTGGTATCTTTATAGTCCTGTCGGGTTTCGCCACCTCTGACTTGAGCGTCGATTTTTGTGATGCT
CGTCAGGGGGGCGGAGCCTATGGAAAAACGCCAGCAACGCGGCCTTTTTACGGTTCCTGGCCTTTTGCTG
GCCTTTTGCTCACATGTTCTTTCCTGCGTTATCCCCTGATTCTGTGGATAACCGTATTACCGCCTTTGAG
TGAGCTGATACCGCTCGCCGCAGCCGAACGACCGAGCGCAGCGAGTCAGTGAGCGAGGAAGCGGAAGAGC
GCCCAATACGCAAACCGCCTCTCCCCGCGCGTTGGCCGATTCATTAATGCAGCTGGCACGACAGGTTTCC
CGACTGGAAAGCGGGCAGTGAGCGCAACGCAATTAATACGCGTACCGCTAGCCAGGAAGAGTTTGTAGAA
ACGCAAAAAGGCCATCCGTCAGGATGGCCTTCTGCTTAGTTTGATGCCTGGCAGTTTATGGCGGGCGTCC
TGCCCGCCACCCTCCGGGCCGTTGCTTCACAACGTTCAAATCCGCTCCCGGCGGATTTGTCCTACTCAGG
AGAGCGTTCACCGACAAACAACAGATAAAACGAAAGGCCCAGTCTTCCGACTGAGCCTTTCGTTTTATTT
GATGCCTGGCAGTTCCCTACTCTCGCGTTAACGCTAGCATGGATGTTTTCCCAGTCACGACGTT
Features (pLannotate 1.2.2; 12 found; start..end, strand, type, name):
     88..211     -  protein_bind   attR2: mutant version of attR; recombination site for the Gateway® LR reaction LR Clonase™
    211..236     +  misc_feature   MCS (fragment): pBluescript multiple cloning site
    786..856     +  misc_feature   MCS (fragment): pBluescript multiple cloning site
    857..877     -  protein_bind   attB3: mutant version of attB; core recombination site for the Gateway® BP reaction BP Clonase™
    868..953     -  protein_bind   attL1 (fragment): mutant version of attL; recombination site for the Gateway® LR reaction LR Clonase™
    990..1008    -  promoter       T7 promoter: promoter for bacteriophage T7 RNA polymerase
   1142..1951    +  CDS            KanR: aminoglycoside phosphotransferase; aph(3')-Ia; confers resistance to kanamycin in bacteria or G418 (Geneticin®) in eukaryotes
   2098..2686    +  rep_origin     ori: high-copy-number ColE1/pMB1/pBR322/pUC origin of replication
   2869..2961    +  CDS            lacI (fragment): lac repressor; lacI; The lac repressor binds to the lac operator to inhibit transcription in E. coli. This inhibition can be relieved by adding lactose or isopropyl-β-D-thiogalactopyranoside (IPTG).
   3016..3043    -  terminator     rrnB T2 terminator: transcription terminator T2 from the E. coli rrnB gene
   3175..3218    +  terminator     rrnB T1 terminator: Escherichia coli rrnB; transcription terminator T1 from the E. coli rrnB gene
   3265..17      -  CDS            lacZα (fragment) (across the origin): LacZα fragment of β-galactosidase; lacZ fragment
