[The description below was written by a language model from this plasmid's Addgene catalogue record and pLannotate feature annotations shown in this document.]
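Description:
p3E ubb polyA is a small (about 3.3 kb) Gateway 3' entry clone from a toolkit of plasmids for transgenesis in zebrafish and other species. It is not itself an expression or delivery vector, but a bacterial shuttle for one modular element. It replicates in E. coli from a high-copy ColE1/pUC-type origin and is selected with kanamycin through an aminoglycoside phosphotransferase (KanR) gene. The remaining backbone annotations are typical entry-vector remnants: rrnB T1 and T2 terminators that insulate the cloning region from read-through transcription, a T7 promoter, and short lacI and lacZα fragments with no evident functional role.

The payload is listed as ubb:polyA from the zebrafish ubiquitin B (ubb) gene, introduced by TOPO cloning. From the name, this is presumably the 3' UTR and polyadenylation region of that gene, though the record does not describe its exact extent. The insert is not annotated in the feature table. It most likely occupies the unannotated stretch of roughly 550 bp between two pBluescript multiple-cloning-site fragments. That interval is flanked by an attR2 site on one side and, on the other, an att site annotated as attB3 plus an attL1 fragment, which probably represents the attL3 site expected in a 3' entry clone.

In multisite Gateway assembly, these sites let LR Clonase combine this element with a 5' entry clone (usually a promoter or enhancer) and a middle entry clone (a coding sequence) in a destination vector. The ubb polyA then sits downstream of the open reading frame, where it would supply transcript 3'-end processing and polyadenylation from an endogenous zebrafish sequence.
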