Addgene plasmid #195977: p3E ubb polyA
Purpose: Gateway p3E vector
Depositing lab: Alexa Burger & Christian Mosimann. Depositing organization: University of Colorado Denver and Anschutz Medical Campus. Publication: Next-generation plasmids for transgenesis in zebrafish and beyond. Kemmler CL, Moran HR, Murray BF, Scoresby A, Klem JR, Eckert RL, Lepovsky E, Bertho S, Nieuwenhuize S, Burger S, D'Agati G, Betz C, Puller AC, Felker A, Ditrychova K, Botschi S, Affolter M, Rohner N, Lovely CB, Kwan KM, Burger A, Mosimann C. Development. 2023 Mar 28:dev.201531. doi: 10.1242/dev.201531. PubMed 36975217.
Backbone
  Vector backbone: p3E
  Vector type: Other
Growth in bacteria
  Bacterial resistance: Kanamycin, 50 μg/mL
  Growth temperature: 37°C
  Growth strain: DH5alpha
  Copy number: High Copy
Gene/Insert
  Gene/Insert name: ubb:polyA
  Species: D. rerio (zebrafish)
  Entrez Gene: ubb (a.k.a. Ubi-p63E, im:6892314, si:ch211-202a12.3, ubc, zUBC, zgc:172187)
  Cloning method: TOPO Cloning
Terms and licenses: Academic/Nonprofit Terms; Industry Terms: Not Available to Industry
Depositor comments: Please visit https://www.biorxiv.org/content/10.1101/2022.12.13.520107v1.article-info for bioRxiv preprint.
How to cite: p3E ubb polyA was a gift from Alexa Burger & Christian Mosimann (Addgene plasmid # 195977 ; http://n2t.net/addgene:195977 ; RRID:Addgene_195977)
